Addgene plasmid #142214: TFORF0691
Purpose: Lentiviral vector for overexpressing transcription factor ORFs with unique 24-bp barcodes. Barcodes facilitate identification of transcription factors in pooled screens.
Depositing lab: Feng Zhang. Depositing organization: Broad Institute. Publication: A transcription factor atlas of directed differentiation. Joung J, Ma S, Tay T, Geiger-Schuller KR, Kirchgatterer PC, Verdine VK, Guo B, Arias-Garcia MA, Allen WE, Singh A, Kuksenko O, Abudayyeh OO, Gootenberg JS, Fu Z, Macrae RK, Buenrostro JD, Regev A, Zhang F. Cell. 2023 Jan 5;186(1):209-229.e26. doi: 10.1016/j.cell.2022.11.026. PubMed 36608654.
Backbone
  Vector backbone: pLX_TRC317
  Backbone manufacturer: Broad Institute Genetic Perturbation Platform
  Backbone size w/o insert (bp): 8264
  Vector type: Mammalian Expression, Lentiviral
  Selectable markers: Puromycin
Growth in bacteria
  Bacterial resistance: Ampicillin, 100 μg/mL
  Growth temperature: 37°C
  Growth strain: NEB Stable
  Copy number: High Copy
Gene/Insert
  Gene/Insert name: HNF4A
  Species: H. sapiens (human)
  Insert size (bp): 1496
  Entrez Gene: HNF4A (a.k.a. FRTS4, HNF4, HNF4a7, HNF4a8, HNF4a9, HNF4alpha, MODY, MODY1, NR2A1, NR2A21, TCF, TCF-14, TCF14)
  Promoter: EF1a
  Cloning method: Unknown
  Sequencing primers: 5′ GGGTGGAGACTGAAGTTAGGCCAG; 3′ CACATAGCGTAAAAGGAGCAACATAG
Terms and licenses: Academic/Nonprofit Terms; Industry Terms: Not Available to Industry
Depositor comments: NM_178849,ENST00000415691 . The transcription factor ORF portion of this plasmid was synthesized by Genewiz. Please test multiple small colonies in case of plasmid recombination. To make this collection available in a timely manner, a portion of this collection was not fully sequenced by Addgene. If an Addgene verified full plasmid sequence is not available, please contact us prior to placing an order to request the full sequence.
How to cite: TFORF0691 was a gift from Feng Zhang (Addgene plasmid # 142214 ; http://n2t.net/addgene:142214 ; RRID:Addgene_142214)
