[The description below was written by a language model from this plasmid's Addgene catalogue record and pLannotate feature annotations shown in this document.]
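Description:
TFORF0691 is a lentiviral mammalian expression plasmid built on the pLX_TRC317 backbone that carries the human transcription factor HNF4A as an overexpression ORF. It belongs to a barcoded transcription factor ORF collection in which each construct carries a unique 24-bp barcode, so that individual factors can be identified in pooled screens. In bacteria it is maintained through a high-copy ColE1/pUC-type origin and selected with ampicillin via the bla gene. An f1 origin and remnants of a lac/T7/T3 cloning region are also present in the backbone. The depositor notes that the plasmid can recombine, as is common for LTR-containing vectors.

The viral portion has a third-generation layout. An RSV promoter drives a truncated HIV-1 5' LTR, followed by the Ψ packaging signal with a gag fragment, the Rev response element for Rev-dependent nuclear export of the genomic RNA, a cPPT/CTS element, and a self-inactivating ΔU3 3' LTR with a downstream SV40 polyadenylation signal.

Between the LTRs are two expression units. The first is an SV40 early promoter/origin region upstream of the puromycin N-acetyltransferase gene, which allows selection of transduced cells. The second is a full-length EF-1α promoter driving the synthesized HNF4A coding sequence, followed by WPRE to enhance transcript stability and expression. The feature table does not annotate the barcode itself. A short U6-like fragment detected between the ORF and WPRE is probably incidental linker or priming sequence rather than a functional promoter.

The construct is intended for packaging into lentivirus and for stable, constitutive HNF4A overexpression. It can be used singly or in pooled screens such as directed-differentiation studies.
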