Features (pLannotate 1.2.2; 31 found; start..end, strand, type, name):
      5..231     +  promoter       RSV promoter: Rous sarcoma virus enhancer/promoter
    232..412     +  LTR            5' LTR (truncated): truncated 5' long terminal repeat (LTR) from HIV-1
    459..584     +  misc_feature   HIV-1 Ψ: packaging signal of human immunodeficiency virus type 1
    568..931     +  CDS            HIV-1 gag (fragment): gag protein from human immunodeficiency virus 1; gag
   1077..1310    +  misc_feature   RRE: The Rev response element (RRE) of HIV-1 allows for Rev-dependent mRNA export from the nucleus to the cytoplasm.
   1687..1713    +  CDS            Rev (fragment): human immunodeficiency virus 1 (HIV-1) Rev protein; rev; enhances nuclear export of unspliced and incompletely spliced viral mRNAs
   1720..1743    +  promoter       SV40 promoter (fragment): SV40 early promoter
   1744..1815    +  promoter       SV40 promoter (fragment): SV40 enhancer and early promoter
   1839..1974    +  rep_origin     SV40 ori: SV40 origin of replication
   2020..2616    +  CDS            PuroR (fragment): puromycin N-acetyltransferase; pac from Streptomyces; confers resistance to puromycin
   2665..2782    +  misc_feature   cPPT/CTS: central polypurine tract and central termination sequence of HIV-1
   2847..2913    +  CDS            small t antigen (fragment): SV40 (simian virus 40) small t antigen
   2920..4098    +  promoter       EF-1α promoter: strong constitutive promoter for human elongation factor EF-1α
   4115..5506    +  CDS            HNF4A: HNF4A_HUMAN - Also known as HNF4, NR2A1, TCF14. Experimental evidence at protein level: Swiss-Prot protein existence level 1. Transcriptional regulator which controls the expression of hepatic genes during the transition of endodermal cells to hepatic progenitor cells, facilitating the recruitment of RNA pol II to the promoters of target genes (PubMed:30597922). Activates the transcription of CYP2C38 (By similarity). Represses the CLOCK- ARNTL/BMAL1 transcriptional activity and is essential for circadian rhythm maintenance and period regulation in the liver and colon cells (PubMed:30530698). F
   5522..5575    +  promoter       U6 promoter (fragment): RNA polymerase III promoter for human U6 snRNA
   5617..6205    +  misc_feature   WPRE: woodchuck hepatitis virus posttranscriptional regulatory element
   6256..6275    +  misc_feature   cPPT/CTS (fragment): central polypurine tract and central termination sequence of HIV-1
   6277..6510    +  LTR            3' LTR (ΔU3): self-inactivating 3' long terminal repeat (LTR) from HIV-1
   6588..6709    +  polyA_signal   SV40 poly(A) signal: SV40 polyadenylation signal
   6749..6884    +  rep_origin     SV40 ori: SV40 origin of replication
   6905..6923    -  promoter       T7 promoter: promoter for bacteriophage T7 RNA polymerase
   6931..7086    +  CDS            lacZα (fragment): LacZα fragment of β-galactosidase; lacZ fragment
   7091..7519    +  rep_origin     f1 ori (sequence partly withheld): f1 bacteriophage origin of replication; arrow indicates direction of (+) strand synthesis
   7572..7676    +  promoter       AmpR promoter: bla
   7677..8537    +  CDS            AmpR: β-lactamase; bla; confers resistance to ampicillin, carbenicillin, and related antibiotics
   8708..9296    +  rep_origin     ori: high-copy-number ColE1/pMB1/pBR322/pUC origin of replication
   9479..9571    +  CDS            lacI (fragment): lac repressor; lacI; The lac repressor binds to the lac operator to inhibit transcription in E. coli. This inhibition can be relieved by adding lactose or isopropyl-β-D-thiogalactopyranoside (IPTG).
   9584..9605    +  protein_bind   CAP binding site: CAP binding activates transcription in the presence of cAMP. E. coli catabolite activator protein
   9620..9650    +  promoter       lac promoter: promoter for the E. coli lac operon
   9658..9674    +  protein_bind   lac operator: The lac repressor binds to the lac operator to inhibit transcription in E. coli. This inhibition can be relieved by adding lactose or isopropyl-β-D-thiogalactopyranoside (IPTG). lac repressor encoded by lacI
   9719..9737    +  promoter       T3 promoter: promoter for bacteriophage T3 RNA polymerase
>Addgene plasmid #142214 | TFORF0691 | addgene full sequence | sequence record 397723 | Addgene NGS Result
TTAATGTAGTCTTATGCAATACTCTTGTAGTCTTGCAACATGGTAACGATGAGTTAGCAACATGCCTTAC
AAGGAGAGAAAAAGCACCGTGCATGCCGATTGGTGGAAGTAAGGTGGTACGATCGTGCCTTATTAGGAAG
GCAACAGACGGGTCTGACATGGATTGGACGAACCACTGAATTGCCGCATTGCAGAGATATTGTATTTAAG
TGCCTAGCTCGATACATAAACGGGTCTCTCTGGTTAGACCAGATCTGAGCCTGGGAGCTCTCTGGCTAAC
TAGGGAACCCACTGCTTAAGCCTCAATAAAGCTTGCCTTGAGTGCTTCAAGTAGTGTGTGCCCGTCTGTT
GTGTGACTCTGGTAACTAGAGATCCCTCAGACCCTTTTAGTCAGTGTGGAAAATCTCTAGCAGTGGCGCC
CGAACAGGGACTTGAAAGCGAAAGGGAAACCAGAGGAGCTCTCTCGACGCAGGACTCGGCTTGCTGAAGC
GCGCACGGCAAGAGGCGAGGGGCGGCGACTGGTGAGTACGCCAAAAATTTTGACTAGCGGAGGCTAGAAG
GAGAGAGATGGGTGCGAGAGCGTCAGTATTAAGCGGGGGAGAATTAGATCGCGATGGGAAAAAATTCGGT
TAAGGCCAGGGGGAAAGAAAAAATATAAATTAAAACATATAGTATGGGCAAGCAGGGAGCTAGAACGATT
CGCAGTTAATCCTGGCCTGTTAGAAACATCAGAAGGCTGTAGACAAATACTGGGACAGCTACAACCATCC
CTTCAGACAGGATCAGAAGAACTTAGATCATTATATAATACAGTAGCAACCCTCTATTGTGTGCATCAAA
GGATAGAGATAAAAGACACCAAGGAAGCTTTAGACAAGATAGAGGAAGAGCAAAACAAAAGTAAGACCAC
CGCACAGCAAGCGGCCGCTGATCTTCAGACCTGGAGGAGGAGATATGAGGGACAATTGGAGAAGTGAATT
ATATAAATATAAAGTAGTAAAAATTGAACCATTAGGAGTAGCACCCACCAAGGCAAAGAGAAGAGTGGTG
CAGAGAGAAAAAAGAGCAGTGGGAATAGGAGCTTTGTTCCTTGGGTTCTTGGGAGCAGCAGGAAGCACTA
TGGGCGCAGCGTCAATGACGCTGACGGTACAGGCCAGACAATTATTGTCTGGTATAGTGCAGCAGCAGAA
CAATTTGCTGAGGGCTATTGAGGCGCAACAGCATCTGTTGCAACTCACAGTCTGGGGCATCAAGCAGCTC
CAGGCAAGAATCCTGGCTGTGGAAAGATACCTAAAGGATCAACAGCTCCTGGGGATTTGGGGTTGCTCTG
GAAAACTCATTTGCACCACTGCTGTGCCTTGGAATGCTAGTTGGAGTAATAAATCTCTGGAACAGATTTG
GAATCACACGACCTGGATGGAGTGGGACAGAGAAATTAACAATTACACAAGCTTAATACACTCCTTAATT
GAAGAATCGCAAAACCAGCAAGAAAAGAATGAACAAGAATTATTGGAATTAGATAAATGGGCAAGTTTGT
GGAATTGGTTTAACATAACAAATTGGCTGTGGTATATAAAATTATTCATAATGATAGTAGGAGGCTTGGT
AGGTTTAAGAATAGTTTTTGCTGTACTTTCTATAGTGAATAGAGTTAGGCAGGGATATTCACCATTATCG
TTTCAGACCCACCTCCCAACCCCGAGGGGACCCATGCATTGCATCTCAATTAGTCAGCAACCAGGTGTGG
AAAGTCCCCAGGCTCCCCAGCAGGCAGAAGTATGCAAAGCATGCGTCTCAATTAGTCAGCAACCATAGTC
CCGCCCCTAACTCCGCCCATCCCGCCCCTAACTCCGCCCAGTTCCGCCCATTCTCCGCCCCATGGCTGAC
TAATTTTTTTTATTTATGCAGAGGCCGAGGCCGCCTCGGCCTCTGAGCTATTCCAGAAGTAGTGAGGAGG
CTTTTTTGGAGGCCTAGGCTTTTGCAAAAAGCTTTCTAGAGGTACCACCGGAGCTTACCATGACCGAGTA
CAAGCCCACGGTGCGCCTCGCCACCCGCGACGACGTCCCCAGGGCCGTACGCACCCTCGCCGCCGCGTTC
GCCGACTACCCCGCCACGCGCCACACCGTCGATCCGGACCGCCACATCGAGCGGGTCACCGAGCTGCAAG
AACTCTTCCTCACGCGCGTCGGGCTCGACATCGGCAAGGTGTGGGTCGCGGACGACGGCGCCGCCGTGGC
GGTCTGGACCACGCCGGAGAGCGTCGAAGCGGGGGCGGTGTTCGCCGAGATCGGCCCGCGCATGGCCGAG
TTGAGCGGTTCCCGGCTGGCCGCGCAGCAACAGATGGAAGGCCTCCTGGCGCCGCACCGGCCCAAGGAGC
CCGCGTGGTTCCTGGCCACCGTCGGCGTCTCGCCCGACCACCAGGGCAAGGGTCTGGGCAGCGCCGTCGT
GCTCCCCGGAGTGGAGGCGGCCGAGCGCGCCGGGGTGCCCGCCTTCCTGGAGACCTCCGCGCCCCGCAAC
CTCCCCTTCTACGAGCGGCTCGGCTTCACCGTCACCGCCGACGTCGAGGTGCCCGAAGGACCGCGCACCT
GGTGCATGACCCGCAAGCCCGGTGCCAGTTAACGAATTCTAGATCTTGAGACAAATGGCAGTATTCATCC
ACAATTTTAAAAGAAAAGGGGGGATTGGGGGGTACAGTGCAGGGGAAAGAATAGTAGACATAATAGCAAC
AGACATACAAACTAAAGAATTACAAAAACAAATTACAAAAATTCAAAATTTTCGGGTTTATTACAGGGAC
AGCAGAGATCCACTTTGGCGCCGGCTCGAGGCCTGCAGGTGCAAAGATGGATAAAGTTTTAAACAGAGAG
GAATCTTTGCAGCTAATGGACCTTCTAGGTCTTGAAAGGAGTGGGAATTGGCTCCGGTGCCCGTCAGTGG
GCAGAGCGCACATCGCCCACAGTCCCCGAGAAGTTGGGGGGAGGGGTCGGCAATTGAACCGGTGCCTAGA
GAAGGTGGCGCGGGGTAAACTGGGAAAGTGATGTCGTGTACTGGCTCCGCCTTTTTCCCGAGGGTGGGGG
AGAACCGTATATAAGTGCAGTAGTCGCCGTGAACGTTCTTTTTCGCAACGGGTTTGCCGCCAGAACACAG
GTAAGTGCCGTGTGTGGTTCCCGCGGGCCTGGCCTCTTTACGGGTTATGGCCCTTGCGTGCCTTGAATTA
CTTCCACCTGGCTGCAGTACGTGATTCTTGATCCCGAGCTTCGGGTTGGAAGTGGGTGGGAGAGTTCGAG
GCCTTGCGCTTAAGGAGCCCCTTCGCCTCGTGCTTGAGTTGAGGCCTGGCCTGGGCGCTGGGGCCGCCGC
GTGCGAATCTGGTGGCACCTTCGCGCCTGTCTCGCTGCTTTCGATAAGTCTCTAGCCATTTAAAATTTTT
GATGACCTGCTGCGACGCTTTTTTTCTGGCAAGATAGTCTTGTAAATGCGGGCCAAGATCTGCACACTGG
TATTTCGGTTTTTGGGGCCGCGGGCGGCGACGGGGCCCGTGCGTCCCAGCGCACATGTTCGGCGAGGCGG
GGCCTGCGAGCGCGGCCACCGAGAATCGGACGGGGGTAGTCTCAAGCTGGCCGGCCTGCTCTGGTGCCTG
GCCTCGCGCCGCCGTGTATCGCCCCGCCCTGGGCGGCAAGGCTGGCCCGGTCGGCACCAGTTGCGTGAGC
GGAAAGATGGCCGCTTCCCGGCCCTGCTGCAGGGAGCTCAAAATGGAGGACGCGGCGCTCGGGAGAGCGG
GCGGGTGAGTCACCCACACAAAGGAAAAGGGCCTTTCCGTCCTCAGCCGTCGCTTCATGTGACTCCACGG
AGTACCGGGCGCCGTCCAGGCACCTCGATTAGTTCTCGAGCTTTTGGAGTACGTCGTCTTTAGGTTGGGG
GGAGGGGTTTTATGCGATGGAGTTTCCCCACACTGAGTGGGTGGAGACTGAAGTTAGGCCAGCTTGGCAC
TTGATGTAATTCTCCTTGGAATTTGCCCTTTTTGAGTTTGGATCTTGGTTCATTCTCAAGCCTCAGACAG
TGGTTCAAAGTTTTTTTCTTCCATTTCAGGTGTCGTGAGGCTAGCACCGCCACCATGCGACTCTCCAAAA
CCCTCGTCGACATGGACATGGCCGACTACAGTGCTGCACTGGACCCAGCCTACACCACCCTGGAATTTGA
GAATGTGCAGGTGTTGACGATGGGCAATGACACGTCCCCATCAGAAGGCACCAACCTCAACGCGCCCAAC
AGCCTGGGTGTCAGCGCCCTGTGTGCCATCTGCGGGGACCGGGCCACGGGCAAACACTACGGTGCCTCGA
GCTGTGACGGCTGCAAGGGCTTCTTCCGGAGGAGCGTGCGGAAGAACCACATGTACTCCTGCAGATTTAG
CCGGCAGTGCGTGGTGGACAAAGACAAGAGGAACCAGTGCCGCTACTGCAGGCTCAAGAAATGCTTCCGG
GCTGGCATGAAGAAGGAAGCCGTCCAGAATGAGCGGGACCGGATCAGCACTCGAAGGTCAAGCTATGAGG
ACAGCAGCCTGCCCTCCATCAATGCGCTCCTGCAGGCGGAGGTCCTGTCCCGACAGATCACCTCCCCCGT
CTCCGGGATCAACGGCGACATTCGGGCGAAGAAGATTGCCAGCATCGCAGATGTGTGTGAGTCCATGAAG
GAGCAGCTGCTGGTTCTCGTTGAGTGGGCCAAGTACATCCCAGCTTTCTGCGAGCTCCCCCTGGACGACC
AGGTGGCCCTGCTCAGAGCCCATGCTGGCGAGCACCTGCTGCTCGGAGCCACCAAGAGATCCATGGTGTT
CAAGGACGTGCTGCTCCTAGGCAATGACTACATTGTCCCTCGGCACTGCCCGGAGCTGGCGGAGATGAGC
CGGGTGTCCATACGCATCCTTGACGAGCTGGTGCTGCCCTTCCAGGAGCTGCAGATCGATGACAATGAGT
ATGCCTACCTCAAAGCCATCATCTTCTTTGACCCAGATGCCAAGGGGCTGAGCGATCCAGGGAAGATCAA
GCGGCTGCGTTCCCAGGTGCAGGTGAGCTTGGAGGACTACATCAACGACCGCCAGTATGACTCGCGTGGC
CGCTTTGGAGAGCTGCTGCTGCTGCTGCCCACCTTGCAGAGCATCACCTGGCAGATGATCGAGCAGATCC
AGTTCATCAAGCTCTTCGGCATGGCCAAGATTGACAACCTGTTGCAGGAGATGCTGCTGGGAGGGTCCCC
CAGCGATGCACCCCATGCCCACCACCCCCTGCACCCTCACCTGATGCAGGAACATATGGGAACCAACGTC
ATCGTTGCCAACACAATGCCCACTCACCTCAGCAACGGACAGATGTCCACCCCTGAGACCCCACAGCCCT
CACCGCCAGGTGGCTCAGGGTCTGAGCCCTATAAGCTCCTGCCGGGAGCCGTCGCCACAATCGTCAAGCC
CCTCTCTGCCATCCCCCAGCCGACCATCACCAAGCAGGAAGTTATCTAGTAATGAACTAGTCCGTAACTT
GAAAGTATTTCGATTTCTTGGCTTTATATATCTTGTGGAAAGGACGATAAGAAAGAGATTTAGCGTCTTG
GACGCGTTAAGTCGACAATCAACCTCTGGATTACAAAATTTGTGAAAGATTGACTGGTATTCTTAACTAT
GTTGCTCCTTTTACGCTATGTGGATACGCTGCTTTAATGCCTTTGTATCATGCTATTGCTTCCCGTATGG
CTTTCATTTTCTCCTCCTTGTATAAATCCTGGTTGCTGTCTCTTTATGAGGAGTTGTGGCCCGTTGTCAG
GCAACGTGGCGTGGTGTGCACTGTGTTTGCTGACGCAACCCCCACTGGTTGGGGCATTGCCACCACCTGT
CAGCTCCTTTCCGGGACTTTCGCTTTCCCCCTCCCTATTGCCACGGCGGAACTCATCGCCGCCTGCCTTG
CCCGCTGCTGGACAGGGGCTCGGCTGTTGGGCACTGACAATTCCGTGGTGTTGTCGGGGAAATCATCGTC
CTTTCCTTGGCTGCTCGCCTGTGTTGCCACCTGGATTCTGCGCGGGACGTCCTTCTGCTACGTCCCTTCG
GCCCTCAATCCAGCGGACCTTCCTTCCCGCGGCCTGCTGCCGGCTCTGCGGCCTCTTCCGCGTCTTCGCC
TTCGCCCTCAGACGAGTCGGATCTCCCTTTGGGCCGCCTCCCCGCGTCGACTTTAAGACCAATGACTTAC
AAGGCAGCTGTAGATCTTAGCCACTTTTTAAAAGAAAAGGGGGGACTGGAAGGGCTAATTCACTCCCAAC
GAAGACAAGATCTGCTTTTTGCTTGTACTGGGTCTCTCTGGTTAGACCAGATCTGAGCCTGGGAGCTCTC
TGGCTAACTAGGGAACCCACTGCTTAAGCCTCAATAAAGCTTGCCTTGAGTGCTTCAAGTAGTGTGTGCC
CGTCTGTTGTGTGACTCTGGTAACTAGAGATCCCTCAGACCCTTTTAGTCAGTGTGGAAAATCTCTAGCA
GTACGTATAGTAGTTCATGTCATCTTATTATTCAGTATTTATAACTTGCAAAGAAATGAATATCAGAGAG
TGAGAGGAACTTGTTTATTGCAGCTTATAATGGTTACAAATAAAGCAATAGCATCACAAATTTCACAAAT
AAAGCATTTTTTTCACTGCATTCTAGTTGTGGTTTGTCCAAACTCATCAATGTATCTTATCATGTCTGGC
TCTAGCTATCCCGCCCCTAACTCCGCCCATCCCGCCCCTAACTCCGCCCAGTTCCGCCCATTCTCCGCCC
CATGGCTGACTAATTTTTTTTATTTATGCAGAGGCCGAGGCCGCCTCGGCCTCTGAGCTATTCCAGAAGT
AGTGAGGAGGCTTTTTTGGAGGCCTAGGGACGTACCCAATTCGCCCTATAGTGAGTCGTATTACGCGCGC
TCACTGGCCGTCGTTTTACAACGTCGTGACTGGGAAAACCCTGGCGTTACCCAACTTAATCGCCTTGCAG
CACATCCCCCTTTCGCCAGCTGGCGTAATAGCGAAGAGGCCCGCACCGATCGCCCTTCCCAACAGTTGCG
CAGCCTGAATGGCGAATGGG
[124 nt withheld, positions 7091-7214]
C
[91 nt withheld, positions 7216-7306]
A
[49 nt withheld, positions 7308-7356]
CCTTTGACGTTGGAGTCCACGTTCTTT
[37 nt withheld, positions 7384-7420]
ACCCTATCTCGGTCTATTCTTTTGATTTATAAGGGATTTTGCCGATTTCGGCCTATTGGTTAAAAAATGA
GCTGATTTAACAAAAATTTAACGCGAATTTTAACAAAATATTAACGCTTACAATTTAGGTGGCACTTTTC
GGGGAAATGTGCGCGGAACCCCTATTTGTTTATTTTTCTAAATACATTCAAATATGTATCCGCTCATGAG
ACAATAACCCTGATAAATGCTTCAATAATATTGAAAAAGGAAGAGTATGAGTATTCAACATTTCCGTGTC
GCCCTTATTCCCTTTTTTGCGGCATTTTGCCTTCCTGTTTTTGCTCACCCAGAAACGCTGGTGAAAGTAA
AAGATGCTGAAGATCAGTTGGGTGCACGAGTGGGTTACATCGAACTGGATCTCAACAGCGGTAAGATCCT
TGAGAGTTTTCGCCCCGAAGAACGTTTTCCAATGATGAGCACTTTTAAAGTTCTGCTATGTGGCGCGGTA
TTATCCCGTATTGACGCCGGGCAAGAGCAACTCGGTCGCCGCATACACTATTCTCAGAATGACTTGGTTG
AGTACTCACCAGTCACAGAAAAGCATCTTACGGATGGCATGACAGTAAGAGAATTATGCAGTGCTGCCAT
AACCATGAGTGATAACACTGCGGCCAACTTACTTCTGACAACGATCGGAGGACCGAAGGAGCTAACCGCT
TTTTTGCACAACATGGGGGATCATGTAACTCGCCTTGATCGTTGGGAACCGGAGCTGAATGAAGCCATAC
CAAACGACGAGCGTGACACCACGATGCCTGTAGCAATGGCAACAACGTTGCGCAAACTATTAACTGGCGA
ACTACTTACTCTAGCTTCCCGGCAACAATTAATAGACTGGATGGAGGCGGATAAAGTTGCAGGACCACTT
CTGCGCTCGGCCCTTCCGGCTGGCTGGTTTATTGCTGATAAATCTGGAGCCGGTGAGCGTGGGTCTCGCG
GTATCATTGCAGCACTGGGGCCAGATGGTAAGCCCTCCCGTATCGTAGTTATCTACACGACGGGGAGTCA
GGCAACTATGGATGAACGAAATAGACAGATCGCTGAGATAGGTGCCTCACTGATTAAGCATTGGTAACTG
TCAGACCAAGTTTACTCATATATACTTTAGATTGATTTAAAACTTCATTTTTAATTTAAAAGGATCTAGG
TGAAGATCCTTTTTGATAATCTCATGACCAAAATCCCTTAACGTGAGTTTTCGTTCCACTGAGCGTCAGA
CCCCGTAGAAAAGATCAAAGGATCTTCTTGAGATCCTTTTTTTCTGCGCGTAATCTGCTGCTTGCAAACA
AAAAAACCACCGCTACCAGCGGTGGTTTGTTTGCCGGATCAAGAGCTACCAACTCTTTTTCCGAAGGTAA
CTGGCTTCAGCAGAGCGCAGATACCAAATACTGTTCTTCTAGTGTAGCCGTAGTTAGGCCACCACTTCAA
GAACTCTGTAGCACCGCCTACATACCTCGCTCTGCTAATCCTGTTACCAGTGGCTGCTGCCAGTGGCGAT
AAGTCGTGTCTTACCGGGTTGGACTCAAGACGATAGTTACCGGATAAGGCGCAGCGGTCGGGCTGAACGG
GGGGTTCGTGCACACAGCCCAGCTTGGAGCGAACGACCTACACCGAACTGAGATACCTACAGCGTGAGCT
ATGAGAAAGCGCCACGCTTCCCGAAGGGAGAAAGGCGGACAGGTATCCGGTAAGCGGCAGGGTCGGAACA
GGAGAGCGCACGAGGGAGCTTCCAGGGGGAAACGCCTGGTATCTTTATAGTCCTGTCGGGTTTCGCCACC
TCTGACTTGAGCGTCGATTTTTGTGATGCTCGTCAGGGGGGCGGAGCCTATGGAAAAACGCCAGCAACGC
GGCCTTTTTACGGTTCCTGGCCTTTTGCTGGCCTTTTGCTCACATGTTCTTTCCTGCGTTATCCCCTGAT
TCTGTGGATAACCGTATTACCGCCTTTGAGTGAGCTGATACCGCTCGCCGCAGCCGAACGACCGAGCGCA
GCGAGTCAGTGAGCGAGGAAGCGGAAGAGCGCCCAATACGCAAACCGCCTCTCCCCGCGCGTTGGCCGAT
TCATTAATGCAGCTGGCACGACAGGTTTCCCGACTGGAAAGCGGGCAGTGAGCGCAACGCAATTAATGTG
AGTTAGCTCACTCATTAGGCACCCCAGGCTTTACACTTTATGCTTCCGGCTCGTATGTTGTGTGGAATTG
TGAGCGGATAACAATTTCACACAGGAAACAGCTATGACCATGATTACGCCAAGCGCGCAATTAACCCTCA
CTAAAGGGAACAAAAGCTGGAGCTGCAAGC
