>Addgene plasmid #142214 | TFORF0691 | depositor partial sequence | sequence record 278780 | Insert
ACCGCCACCATGCGACTCTCCAAAACCCTCGTCGACATGGACATGGCCGACTACAGTGCTGCACTGGACC
CAGCCTACACCACCCTGGAATTTGAGAATGTGCAGGTGTTGACGATGGGCAATGACACGTCCCCATCAGA
AGGCACCAACCTCAACGCGCCCAACAGCCTGGGTGTCAGCGCCCTGTGTGCCATCTGCGGGGACCGGGCC
ACGGGCAAACACTACGGTGCCTCGAGCTGTGACGGCTGCAAGGGCTTCTTCCGGAGGAGCGTGCGGAAGA
ACCACATGTACTCCTGCAGATTTAGCCGGCAGTGCGTGGTGGACAAAGACAAGAGGAACCAGTGCCGCTA
CTGCAGGCTCAAGAAATGCTTCCGGGCTGGCATGAAGAAGGAAGCCGTCCAGAATGAGCGGGACCGGATC
AGCACTCGAAGGTCAAGCTATGAGGACAGCAGCCTGCCCTCCATCAATGCGCTCCTGCAGGCGGAGGTCC
TGTCCCGACAGATCACCTCCCCCGTCTCCGGGATCAACGGCGACATTCGGGCGAAGAAGATTGCCAGCAT
CGCAGATGTGTGTGAGTCCATGAAGGAGCAGCTGCTGGTTCTCGTTGAGTGGGCCAAGTACATCCCAGCT
TTCTGCGAGCTCCCCCTGGACGACCAGGTGGCCCTGCTCAGAGCCCATGCTGGCGAGCACCTGCTGCTCG
GAGCCACCAAGAGATCCATGGTGTTCAAGGACGTGCTGCTCCTAGGCAATGACTACATTGTCCCTCGGCA
CTGCCCGGAGCTGGCGGAGATGAGCCGGGTGTCCATACGCATCCTTGACGAGCTGGTGCTGCCCTTCCAG
GAGCTGCAGATCGATGACAATGAGTATGCCTACCTCAAAGCCATCATCTTCTTTGACCCAGATGCCAAGG
GGCTGAGCGATCCAGGGAAGATCAAGCGGCTGCGTTCCCAGGTGCAGGTGAGCTTGGAGGACTACATCAA
CGACCGCCAGTATGACTCGCGTGGCCGCTTTGGAGAGCTGCTGCTGCTGCTGCCCACCTTGCAGAGCATC
ACCTGGCAGATGATCGAGCAGATCCAGTTCATCAAGCTCTTCGGCATGGCCAAGATTGACAACCTGTTGC
AGGAGATGCTGCTGGGAGGGTCCCCCAGCGATGCACCCCATGCCCACCACCCCCTGCACCCTCACCTGAT
GCAGGAACATATGGGAACCAACGTCATCGTTGCCAACACAATGCCCACTCACCTCAGCAACGGACAGATG
TCCACCCCTGAGACCCCACAGCCCTCACCGCCAGGTGGCTCAGGGTCTGAGCCCTATAAGCTCCTGCCGG
GAGCCGTCGCCACAATCGTCAAGCCCCTCTCTGCCATCCCCCAGCCGACCATCACCAAGCAGGAAGTTAT
CTAGTAATGAACTAGTCCGTAACTTGAAAGTATTTCGATTTCTTGGCTTTATATATCTTGTGGAAAGGAC
GATAAGAAAGAGATTTAGCGTCTTGG
