>Addgene plasmid #142214 | TFORF0691 | depositor partial sequence | sequence record 278781 | Barcode
TAAGAAAGAGATTTAGCGTCTTGG
